>Addgene plasmid #41643 | pcDNA3-I-K-CAAX | depositor full sequence | sequence record 55895 | pcDNA3-I-K-CAAX sequence 6756 bps
GACGGATCGGGAGATCTCCCGATCCCCTATGGTCGACTCTCAGTACAATCTGCTCTGATGCCGCATAGTT
AAGCCAGTATCTGCTCCCTGCTTGTGTGTTGGAGGTCGCTGAGTAGTGCGCGAGCAAAATTTAAGCTACA
ACAAGGCAAGGCTTGACCGACAATTGCATGAAGAATCTGCTTAGGGTTAGGCGTTTTGCGCTGCTTCGCG
ATGTACGGGCCAGATATACGCGTTGACATTGATTATTGACTAGTTATTAATAGTAATCAATTACGGGGTC
ATTAGTTCATAGCCCATATATGGAGTTCCGCGTTACATAACTTACGGTAAATGGCCCGCCTGGCTGACCG
CCCAACGACCCCCGCCCATTGACGTCAATAATGACGTATGTTCCCATAGTAACGCCAATAGGGACTTTCC
ATTGACGTCAATGGGTGGACTATTTACGGTAAACTGCCCACTTGGCAGTACATCAAGTGTATCATATGCC
AAGTACGCCCCCTATTGACGTCAATGACGGTAAATGGCCCGCCTGGCATTATGCCCAGTACATGACCTTA
TGGGACTTTCCTACTTGGCAGTACATCTACGTATTAGTCATCGCTATTACCATGGTGATGCGGTTTTGGC
AGTACATCAATGGGCGTGGATAGCGGTTTGACTCACGGGGATTTCCAAGTCTCCACCCCATTGACGTCAA
TGGGAGTTTGTTTTGGCACCAAAATCAACGGGACTTTCCAAAATGTCGTAACAACTCCGCCCCATTGACG
CAAATGGGCGGTAGGCGTGTACGGTGGGAGGTCTATATAAGCAGAGCTCTCTGGCTAACTAGAGAACCCA
CTGCTTACTGGCTTATCGAAATTAATACGACTCACTATAGGGAGACCCAAGCTTGGTACCGAGCTCGGAT
CCATGACTGAAAGGAAGAGGCAGGGCTACATCCACGAGCTGATTGTCACGGAAGAGAATTACGTGAACGA
CCTGCAGCTGGTGACCGAGATCTTTCAGAAGCCGCTTATGGAGAGTGAACTTTTGACGGAAAAAGAGGTC
GCCATGATCTTTGTGAACTGGAAGGAGCTTATAATGTGCAACATCAAGCTGCTGAAGGCCCTTAGGGTGC
GGAAGAAGATGTCTGGTGAGAAAATGCCGGTCAAAATGATCGGCGACATCCTGTCTGCCCAGCTCCCCCA
CATGCAGCCCTACATCAGGTTCTGCAGCAGGCAACTCAACGGTGCGGCCCTGATCCAGCAGAAGACCGAC
GAGGCACCCGACTTCAAAGAGTTCGTGAAACGGCTGGAGATGGACCCCAGGTGCAAGGGAATGCCGCTCT
CATCCTTCATCCTCAAGCCGATGCAGAGGGTTACCCGATACCCCCTGATTATCAAGAATATCCTGGAGAA
CACCCCCGAGAACCACCCCGACCACAGCCACCTGAAGCACGCGCTGGAAAAGGCGGAGGAGTTGTGCAGC
CAGGTTAACGAGGGCGTGAGGGAGAAGGAAGGCAGTAGCGGAAGCAGTGGTTCTTCAGGATCATCCGAAT
TCGGCATGAGCGTGATCAAGCCCGACATGAAAATCAAGCTGAGGATGGAGGGTGCCGTGAACGGTCACCC
GTTTGCGATCGAGGGCGTGGGACTGGGCAAGCCGTTCGAGGGAAAGCAAAGCATGGACCTCAAGGTGAAG
GAGGGCGGACCGCTGCCCTTCGCCTACGACATTCTGACCACTGTCTTCTGCTACGGTAATCGCGTCTTCG
CAAAGTATCCCGAAAACATCGTGGATTACTTTAAGCAGAGCTTCCCGGAGGGTTACTCCTGGGAGCGATC
CATGAACTACGAGGACGGAGGGATCTGCAACGCGACGAACGATATAACCTTGGACGGCGACTGCTACATT
TACGAAATTCGGTTCGACGGCGTGAATTTCCCAGCGAATGGCCCTGTAATGCAAAAACGCACGGTAAAGT
GGGAGCCCAGCACCGAGAAGCTGTACGTCCGCGACGGAGTCCTGAAGGGAGACGTGAACATGGCGCTTTC
ATTGGAAGGTGGCGGGCACTACAGATGCGATTTCAAGACGACCTATAAGGCGAAAAAGGTGGTCCAACTG
CCGGACTACCATTTCGTCGACCACCACATCGAGATCAAGAGCCACGACAAAGACTATAGCAACGTGAATC
TCCACGAGCATGCCGAGGCCCACAGCGAGCTGCCCAGGCAGGCCAAGAAGATGAGCAAGGACGGCAAGAA
GAAAAAGAAGAAGTCCAAGACTAAGTGCGTGATCATGTAACTCGAGCATGCATCTAGAGGGCCCTATTCT
ATAGTGTCACCTAAATGCTAGAGCTCGCTGATCAGCCTCGACTGTGCCTTCTAGTTGCCAGCCATCTGTT
GTTTGCCCCTCCCCCGTGCCTTCCTTGACCCTGGAAGGTGCCACTCCCACTGTCCTTTCCTAATAAAATG
AGGAAATTGCATCGCATTGTCTGAGTAGGTGTCATTCTATTCTGGGGGGTGGGGTGGGGCAGGACAGCAA
GGGGGAGGATTGGGAAGACAATAGCAGGCATGCTGGGGATGCGGTGGGCTCTATGGCTTCTGAGGCGGAA
AGAACCAGCTGGGGCTCTAGGGGGTATCCCC
[124 nt withheld, positions 2622-2745]
C
[32 nt withheld, positions 2747-2778]
CA
[57 nt withheld, positions 2781-2837]
A
[49 nt withheld, positions 2839-2887]
CCTTTGACGTTGGAGTCCACGTTCTTT
[37 nt withheld, positions 2915-2951]
ACCCTATCTCGGTCTATTCTTTTGATTTATAAGGGATTTTGGGGATTTCGGCCTATTGGTTAAAAAATGA
GCTGATTTAACAAAAATTTAACGCGAATTAATTCTGTGGAATGTGTGTCAGTTAGGGTGTGGAAAGTCCC
CAGGCTCCCCAGGCAGGCAGAAGTATGCAAAGCATGCATCTCAATTAGTCAGCAACCAGGTGTGGAAAGT
CCCCAGGCTCCCCAGCAGGCAGAAGTATGCAAAGCATGCATCTCAATTAGTCAGCAACCATAGTCCCGCC
CCTAACTCCGCCCATCCCGCCCCTAACTCCGCCCAGTTCCGCCCATTCTCCGCCCCATGGCTGACTAATT
TTTTTTATTTATGCAGAGGCCGAGGCCGCCTCTGCCTCTGAGCTATTCCAGAAGTAGTGAGGAGGCTTTT
TTGGAGGCCTAGGCTTTTGCAAAAAGCTCCCGGGAGCTTGTATATCCATTTTCGGATCTGATCAAGAGAC
AGGATGAGGATCGTTTCGCATGATTGAACAAGATGGATTGCACGCAGGTTCTCCGGCCGCTTGGGTGGAG
AGGCTATTCGGCTATGACTGGGCACAACAGACAATCGGCTGCTCTGATGCCGCCGTGTTCCGGCTGTCAG
CGCAGGGGCGCCCGGTTCTTTTTGTCAAGACCGACCTGTCCGGTGCCCTGAATGAACTGCAGGACGAGGC
AGCGCGGCTATCGTGGCTGGCCACGACGGGCGTTCCTTGCGCAGCTGTGCTCGACGTTGTCACTGAAGCG
GGAAGGGACTGGCTGCTATTGGGCGAAGTGCCGGGGCAGGATCTCCTGTCATCTCACCTTGCTCCTGCCG
AGAAAGTATCCATCATGGCTGATGCAATGCGGCGGCTGCATACGCTTGATCCGGCTACCTGCCCATTCGA
CCACCAAGCGAAACATCGCATCGAGCGAGCACGTACTCGGATGGAAGCCGGTCTTGTCGATCAGGATGAT
CTGGACGAAGAGCATCAGGGGCTCGCGCCAGCCGAACTGTTCGCCAGGCTCAAGGCGCGCATGCCCGACG
GCGAGGATCTCGTCGTGACCCATGGCGATGCCTGCTTGCCGAATATCATGGTGGAAAATGGCCGCTTTTC
TGGATTCATCGACTGTGGCCGGCTGGGTGTGGCGGACCGCTATCAGGACATAGCGTTGGCTACCCGTGAT
ATTGCTGAAGAGCTTGGCGGCGAATGGGCTGACCGCTTCCTCGTGCTTTACGGTATCGCCGCTCCCGATT
CGCAGCGCATCGCCTTCTATCGCCTTCTTGACGAGTTCTTCTGAGCGGGACTCTGGGGTTCGAAATGACC
GACCAAGCGACGCCCAACCTGCCATCACGAGATTTCGATTCCACCGCCGCCTTCTATGAAAGGTTGGGCT
TCGGAATCGTTTTCCGGGACGCCGGCTGGATGATCCTCCAGCGCGGGGATCTCATGCTGGAGTTCTTCGC
CCACCCCAACTTGTTTATTGCAGCTTATAATGGTTACAAATAAAGCAATAGCATCACAAATTTCACAAAT
AAAGCATTTTTTTCACTGCATTCTAGTTGTGGTTTGTCCAAACTCATCAATGTATCTTATCATGTCTGTA
TACCGTCGACCTCTAGCTAGAGCTTGGCGTAATCATGGTCATAGCTGTTTCCTGTGTGAAATTGTTATCC
GCTCACAATTCCACACAACATACGAGCCGGAAGCATAAAGTGTAAAGCCTGGGGTGCCTAATGAGTGAGC
TAACTCACATTAATTGCGTTGCGCTCACTGCCCGCTTTCCAGTCGGGAAACCTGTCGTGCCAGCTGCATT
AATGAATCGGCCAACGCGCGGGGAGAGGCGGTTTGCGTATTGGGCGCTCTTCCGCTTCCTCGCTCACTGA
CTCGCTGCGCTCGGTCGTTCGGCTGCGGCGAGCGGTATCAGCTCACTCAAAGGCGGTAATACGGTTATCC
ACAGAATCAGGGGATAACGCAGGAAAGAACATGTGAGCAAAAGGCCAGCAAAAGGCCAGGAACCGTAAAA
AGGCCGCGTTGCTGGCGTTTTTCCATAGGCTCCGCCCCCCTGACGAGCATCACAAAAATCGACGCTCAAG
TCAGAGGTGGCGAAACCCGACAGGACTATAAAGATACCAGGCGTTTCCCCCTGGAAGCTCCCTCGTGCGC
TCTCCTGTTCCGACCCTGCCGCTTACCGGATACCTGTCCGCCTTTCTCCCTTCGGGAAGCGTGGCGCTTT
CTCAATGCTCACGCTGTAGGTATCTCAGTTCGGTGTAGGTCGTTCGCTCCAAGCTGGGCTGTGTGCACGA
ACCCCCCGTTCAGCCCGACCGCTGCGCCTTATCCGGTAACTATCGTCTTGAGTCCAACCCGGTAAGACAC
GACTTATCGCCACTGGCAGCAGCCACTGGTAACAGGATTAGCAGAGCGAGGTATGTAGGCGGTGCTACAG
AGTTCTTGAAGTGGTGGCCTAACTACGGCTACACTAGAAGGACAGTATTTGGTATCTGCGCTCTGCTGAA
GCCAGTTACCTTCGGAAAAAGAGTTGGTAGCTCTTGATCCGGCAAACAAACCACCGCTGGTAGCGGTGGT
TTTTTTGTTTGCAAGCAGCAGATTACGCGCAGAAAAAAAGGATCTCAAGAAGATCCTTTGATCTTTTCTA
CGGGGTCTGACGCTCAGTGGAACGAAAACTCACGTTAAGGGATTTTGGTCATGAGATTATCAAAAAGGAT
CTTCACCTAGATCCTTTTAAATTAAAAATGAAGTTTTAAATCAATCTAAAGTATATATGAGTAAACTTGG
TCTGACAGTTACCAATGCTTAATCAGTGAGGCACCTATCTCAGCGATCTGTCTATTTCGTTCATCCATAG
TTGCCTGACTCCCCGTCGTGTAGATAACTACGATACGGGAGGGCTTACCATCTGGCCCCAGTGCTGCAAT
GATACCGCGAGACCCACGCTCACCGGCTCCAGATTTATCAGCAATAAACCAGCCAGCCGGAAGGGCCGAG
CGCAGAAGTGGTCCTGCAACTTTATCCGCCTCCATCCAGTCTATTAATTGTTGCCGGGAAGCTAGAGTAA
GTAGTTCGCCAGTTAATAGTTTGCGCAACGTTGTTGCCATTGCTACAGGCATCGTGGTGTCACGCTCGTC
GTTTGGTATGGCTTCATTCAGCTCCGGTTCCCAACGATCAAGGCGAGTTACATGATCCCCCATGTTGTGC
AAAAAAGCGGTTAGCTCCTTCGGTCCTCCGATCGTTGTCAGAAGTAAGTTGGCCGCAGTGTTATCACTCA
TGGTTATGGCAGCACTGCATAATTCTCTTACTGTCATGCCATCCGTAAGATGCTTTTCTGTGACTGGTGA
GTACTCAACCAAGTCATTCTGAGAATAGTGTATGCGGCGACCGAGTTGCTCTTGCCCGGCGTCAATACGG
GATAATACCGCGCCACATAGCAGAACTTTAAAAGTGCTCATCATTGGAAAACGTTCTTCGGGGCGAAAAC
TCTCAAGGATCTTACCGCTGTTGAGATCCAGTTCGATGTAACCCACTCGTGCACCCAACTGATCTTCAGC
ATCTTTTACTTTCACCAGCGTTTCTGGGTGAGCAAAAACAGGAAGGCAAAATGCCGCAAAAAAGGGAATA
AGGGCGACACGGAAATGTTGAATACTCATACTCTTCCTTTTTCAATATTATTGAAGCATTTATCAGGGTT
ATTGTCTCATGAGCGGATACATATTTGAATGTATTTAGAAAAATAAACAAATAGGGGTTCCGCGCACATT
TCCCCGAAAAGTGCCACCTGACGTC
Features (pLannotate 1.2.2; 22 found; start..end, strand, type, name):
     36..80      -  misc_feature   bom (fragment): basis of mobility region from pBR322
    235..614     +  enhancer       CMV enhancer: human cytomegalovirus immediate early enhancer
    615..818     +  promoter       CMV promoter: human cytomegalovirus (CMV) immediate early promoter
    814..847     +  LTR            5' LTR (truncated) (fragment): truncated 5' long terminal repeat (LTR) from HIV-1
    863..881     +  promoter       T7 promoter: promoter for bacteriophage T7 RNA polymerase
    916..1506    +  CDS            ITSN1 (fragment): ITSN1_HUMAN - Also known as ITSN From Homo sapiens (Human).
   1546..2217    +  CDS            Dronpa: Dronpa is a photoswitchable green fluorescent protein published in 2004, derived from Echinophyllia sp. SC22.
   2308..2326    -  promoter       SP6 promoter: promoter for bacteriophage SP6 RNA polymerase
   2352..2576    +  polyA_signal   bGH poly(A) signal: bovine growth hormone polyadenylation signal
   2580..2601    +  promoter       SV40 promoter (fragment): SV40 enhancer and early promoter
   2622..3050    +  rep_origin     f1 ori (sequence partly withheld): f1 bacteriophage origin of replication; arrow indicates direction of (+) strand synthesis
   3064..3394    +  promoter       SV40 promoter: SV40 enhancer and early promoter
   3461..4252    +  CDS            neo: KKA2_KLEPN - Also known as kan, nptII. Experimental evidence at protein level: Swiss-Prot protein existence level 1. Resistance to kanamycin, neomycin, paromomycin, ribostamycin, butirosin and gentamicin B. From Klebsiella pneumoniae.
   4276..4434    +  CDS            ble (fragment): BLE_KLEPN - Experimental evidence at protein level: Swiss-Prot protein existence level 1. Binding protein with a strong affinity to the bleomycin family of antibiotics. Binds to CL990; an antimitotic-antibiotic compound. From Klebsiella pneumoniae.
   4429..4550    +  polyA_signal   SV40 poly(A) signal: SV40 polyadenylation signal
   4623..4639    -  protein_bind   lac operator: The lac repressor binds to the lac operator to inhibit transcription in E. coli. This inhibition can be relieved by adding lactose or isopropyl-β-D-thiogalactopyranoside (IPTG). lac repressor encoded by lacI
   4647..4677    -  promoter       lac promoter: promoter for the E. coli lac operon
   4692..4713    -  protein_bind   CAP binding site: CAP binding activates transcription in the presence of cAMP. E. coli catabolite activator protein
   4726..4818    -  CDS            lacI (fragment): lac repressor; lacI; The lac repressor binds to the lac operator to inhibit transcription in E. coli. This inhibition can be relieved by adding lactose or isopropyl-β-D-thiogalactopyranoside (IPTG).
   5001..5589    -  rep_origin     ori: high-copy-number ColE1/pMB1/pBR322/pUC origin of replication
   5760..6620    -  CDS            AmpR: β-lactamase; bla; confers resistance to ampicillin, carbenicillin, and related antibiotics
   6621..6725    -  promoter       AmpR promoter: bla
