[The description below was written by a language model from this plasmid's Addgene catalogue record, the feature table of its GenBank file and pLannotate feature annotations shown in this document.]
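Description:
pcDNA3-I-K-CAAX is a 6,756 bp mammalian expression plasmid built on the pcDNA3 backbone. It is propagated in E. coli as a high-copy plasmid through a ColE1/pUC-type origin and selected with ampicillin via the β-lactamase gene. The backbone also carries an f1 origin for single-stranded DNA production and an SV40 early promoter-driven neomycin phosphotransferase cassette with an SV40 polyadenylation signal, which would allow G418 selection of stably transfected mammalian cells.

The payload is a 1,368 bp fusion open reading frame cloned between BamHI and XhoI sites, both retained. It is transcribed from the CMV immediate early enhancer/promoter and terminated by the bovine growth hormone polyadenylation signal. The insert joins the Dbl homology (DH) domain of human intersectin (annotated as an ITSN1 fragment), which is the guanine nucleotide exchange factor catalytic module, to Dronpa, a photoswitchable green fluorescent protein. This copy is Dronpa145K, which the record describes as wild-type. A C-terminal CAAX box follows, a prenylation motif that generally directs proteins to membranes. Both the Dronpa and intersectin fragments were synthesized from oligonucleotides. T7 and SP6 promoters flank the insert and can serve for in vitro transcription or as sequencing primer sites.

According to the record, the construct is a catalytically active control in work on optical control of protein activity by fluorescent protein domains. It provides a DH–Dronpa fusion that retains activity, presumably for comparison with light-regulated designs. The pLannotate table covers the full depositor sequence, whereas the accompanying GenBank record is an unannotated 823 bp partial read that adds no feature information.
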