Addgene plasmid #41643: pcDNA3-I-K-CAAX
Purpose: Catalytically active control, intersectin Dbl homology (DH) domain fused to wild-type Dronpa
Depositing lab: Michael Lin. Depositing organization: Stanford University. Publication: Optical control of protein activity by fluorescent protein domains. Zhou XX, Chung HK, Lam AJ, Lin MZ. Science. 2012 Nov 9;338(6108):810-4. doi: 10.1126/science.1226854. PubMed 23139335.
Backbone
  Vector backbone: pcDNA3
  Backbone size w/o insert (bp): 5388
  Total vector size (bp): 6756
  Vector type: Mammalian Expression
Growth in bacteria
  Bacterial resistance: Ampicillin, 100 μg/mL
  Growth temperature: 37°C
  Growth strain: XL10 Gold
  Copy number: High Copy
Gene/Insert
  Gene/Insert name: IntersectinDH-Dronpa145K-CAAX
  Species: H. sapiens (human), Synthetic
  Insert size (bp): 1368
  Promoter: CMV
  Tag / fusion protein: CAAX box (C terminal on insert)
  Cloning method: Restriction Enzyme; 5′ cloning site BamH1 (not destroyed); 3′ cloning site Xho1 (not destroyed)
  Sequencing primers: 5′ XpressFWD: TATGGCTAGCATGACTGGT; 3′ SP6: ATTTAGGTGACACTATAG
Resource information
  A portion of this plasmid was derived from a plasmid made by: We synthesized the Dronpa and intersectin fragments from oligos.
Terms and licenses: Academic/Nonprofit Terms; Industry Terms: Not Available to Industry
How to cite: pcDNA3-I-K-CAAX was a gift from Michael Lin (Addgene plasmid # 41643 ; http://n2t.net/addgene:41643 ; RRID:Addgene_41643)
