LOCUS       Exported 823 bp ds-DNA linear SYN 23-MAY-2021
DEFINITION  synthetic linear DNA
ACCESSION   .
VERSION     .
KEYWORDS    pcDNA3-I-K-CAAX
SOURCE      synthetic DNA construct
  ORGANISM  synthetic DNA construct
REFERENCE   1 (bases 1 to 823)
  AUTHORS   Zhou XX, Chung HK, Lam AJ, Lin MZ
  TITLE     Optical control of protein activity by fluorescent protein domains.
  JOURNAL   Science. 2012 Nov 9;338(6108):810-4. doi: 10.1126/science.1226854.
  PUBMED    23139335
REFERENCE   2 (bases 1 to 823)
  AUTHORS   .
  TITLE     Direct Submission
  JOURNAL   Exported May 23, 2021 from SnapGene Server 1.1.58
            http://www.snapgene.com
FEATURES             Location/Qualifiers
     source          1..823
                     /organism="synthetic DNA construct"
                     /mol_type="other DNA"
ORIGIN
        1 ccctctagat gcatgctcga gttacatgat cacgcactta gtcttggact tcttcttttt
       61 cttcttgccg tccttgctca tcttcttggc ctgcctgggc agctcgctgt gggcctcggc
      121 atgctcgtgg agattcacgt tgctatagtc tttgtcgtgg ctcttgatct cgatgtggtg
      181 gtcgacgaaa tggtagtccg gcagttggac cacctttttc gccttatagg tcgtcttgaa
      241 atcgcatctg tagtgcccgc caccttccaa tgaaagcgcc atgttcacgt ctcccttcag
      301 gactccgtcg cggacgtaca gcttctcggt gctgggctcc cactttaccg tgcgtttttg
      361 cattacaggg ccattcgctg ggaaattcac gccgtcgaac cgaatttcgt aaatgtagca
      421 gtcgccgtcc aaggttatat cgttcgtcgc gttgcagatc cctccgtcct cgtagttcat
      481 ggatcgctcc caggagtaac cctccgggaa gctctgctta aagtaatcca cgatgttttc
      541 gggatacttt gcgaagacgc gattaccgta gcagaagaca gtggtcagaa tgtcgtaggc
      601 gaagggcagc ggtccgccct ccttcacctt gaggtccatg ctttgctttc cctcgaacgg
      661 cttgcccagt cccacgccct cgatcgcaaa cgggtgaccg ttcacggcac cctccatcct
      721 cagcttgatt ttcatgtcgg gcttgatcac gctcatgccg aattcggatg atcctgaaga
      781 accactgctt ccgctactgc cttccttctc cctcacgccc tcg
//
