>Addgene plasmid #41643 | pcDNA3-I-K-CAAX | addgene partial sequence | sequence record 56608 | CMV-F 5'-CGCAAATGGGCGGTAGGCGTG-3'
AACCCACTGCTTACTGGCTTATCGAAATTAATACGACTCACTATAGGGAGACCCAAGCTTGGTACCGAGC
TCGGATCCATGACTGAAAGGAAGAGGCAGGGCTACATCCACGAGCTGATTGTCACGGAAGAGAATTACGT
GAACGACCTGCAGCTGGTGACCGAGATCTTTCAGAAGCCGCTTATGGAGAGTGAACTTTTGACGGAAAAA
GAGGTCGCCATGATCTTTGTGAACTGGAAGGAGCTTATAATGTGCAACATCAAGCTGCTGAAGGCCCTTA
GGGTGCGGAAGAAGATGTCTGGTGAGAAAATGCCGGTCAAAATGATCGGCGACATCCTGTCTGCCCAGCT
CCCCCACATGCAGCCCTACATCAGGTTCTGCAGCAGGCAACTCAACGGTGCGGCCCTGATCCAGCAGAAG
ACCGACGAGGCACCCGACTTCAAAGAGTTCGTGAAACGGCTGGAGATGGACCCCAGGTGCAAGGGAATGC
CGCTCTCATCCTTCATCCTCAAGCCGATGCAGAGGGTTACCCGATACCCCCTGATTATCAAGAATATCCT
GGAGAACACCCCCGAGAACCACCCCGACCACAGCCACCTGAAGCACGCGCTGGAAAAGGCGGAGGAGTTG
TGCAGCCAGGTTAACGAGGGCGTGAGGGAGAAGGAAGGCAGTAGCGGAAGCAGTGGTTCTTCAGGATCAT
CCGAATTCGGCATGAGCGTGATCAAGCCCGACATGAAAATCAAGCTGAGGATGGAGGGTGCCGTGAACGG
TCACCCGTTTGCGATCGAGGGCGTGGGACTGGGCAAGCCGTTCGAGGGAA
